Addgene plasmid #144855: TFORF3379
Purpose: Lentiviral vector for overexpressing transcription factor ORFs with unique 24-bp barcodes. Barcodes facilitate identification of transcription factors in pooled screens.
Depositing lab: Feng Zhang. Depositing organization: Broad Institute. Publication: A transcription factor atlas of directed differentiation. Joung J, Ma S, Tay T, Geiger-Schuller KR, Kirchgatterer PC, Verdine VK, Guo B, Arias-Garcia MA, Allen WE, Singh A, Kuksenko O, Abudayyeh OO, Gootenberg JS, Fu Z, Macrae RK, Buenrostro JD, Regev A, Zhang F. Cell. 2023 Jan 5;186(1):209-229.e26. doi: 10.1016/j.cell.2022.11.026. PubMed 36608654.
Backbone
  Vector backbone: pLX_TRC317
  Backbone manufacturer: Broad Institute Genetic Perturbation Platform
  Backbone size w/o insert (bp): 8264
  Vector type: Mammalian Expression, Lentiviral
  Selectable markers: Puromycin
Growth in bacteria
  Bacterial resistance: Ampicillin, 100 μg/mL
  Growth temperature: 30°C
  Growth strain: NEB Stable
  Copy number: High Copy
Gene/Insert
  Gene/Insert name: ACTL6A
  Species: H. sapiens (human)
  Insert size (bp): 1493
  Entrez Gene: ACTL6A (a.k.a. ACTL6, ARPN-BETA, Arp4, BAF53A, INO80K, SMARCN1)
  Promoter: EF1a
  Tag / fusion protein: V5 (C terminal on insert)
  Cloning method: Gateway Cloning
  Sequencing primers: 5′ GGGTGGAGACTGAAGTTAGGCCAG; 3′ CACATAGCGTAAAAGGAGCAACATAG
Resource information
  A portion of this plasmid was derived from a plasmid made by: Broad Institute Genetic Perturbation Platform
Terms and licenses: Academic/Nonprofit Terms; Industry Terms: Not Available to Industry
Depositor comments: NM_004301.4 Please test multiple small colonies in case of plasmid recombination. To make this collection available in a timely manner, a portion of this collection was not fully sequenced by Addgene. If an Addgene verified full plasmid sequence is not available, please contact us prior to placing an order to request the full sequence.
How to cite: TFORF3379 was a gift from Feng Zhang (Addgene plasmid # 144855 ; http://n2t.net/addgene:144855 ; RRID:Addgene_144855)
