[The description below was written by a language model from this plasmid's Addgene catalogue record and pLannotate feature annotations shown in this document.]
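Description:
TFORF3379 is a lentiviral mammalian expression plasmid built on the pLX_TRC317 backbone and carrying the human ACTL6A open reading frame (also known as BAF53A or Arp4), an actin-related subunit of SWI/SNF-type chromatin remodelling complexes. It belongs to a barcoded transcription factor ORF collection. Each member carries a unique 24-bp barcode so that the overexpressed factor can be identified in pooled screens. The barcode is not annotated as a separate feature in the table, so the record does not show where it sits. In bacteria the plasmid is maintained through a high-copy ColE1/pUC-type origin with ampicillin resistance, and an f1 origin is also present. The depositor notes that the plasmid can recombine, as is common for vectors carrying LTR repeats.

The viral cassette follows a third-generation, self-inactivating layout. An RSV promoter drives a truncated HIV-1 5' LTR, followed by the Ψ packaging signal, a gag fragment, the RRE for Rev-dependent export of the genomic RNA, and a cPPT/CTS element. The cassette ends in a ΔU3 3' LTR, with an SV40 polyadenylation signal downstream. Within the proviral region, an SV40 early promoter drives the puromycin N-acetyltransferase gene for selection of transduced cells. A separate EF-1α promoter drives ACTL6A. The ORF was introduced by Gateway cloning and is flanked by attB1 and attB2 sites, and it is followed by a V5 epitope that the record describes as a C-terminal tag for detecting the protein. A WPRE downstream of the ORF enhances transcript stability and expression. The short U6, small t antigen, lacZα and lacI matches appear to be backbone remnants rather than functional units. The construct is intended for stable ACTL6A overexpression, alone or in pooled directed-differentiation screens.
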