Features (pLannotate 1.2.2; 34 found; start..end, strand, type, name):
      5..231     +  promoter       RSV promoter: Rous sarcoma virus enhancer/promoter
    232..412     +  LTR            5' LTR (truncated): truncated 5' long terminal repeat (LTR) from HIV-1
    459..584     +  misc_feature   HIV-1 Ψ: packaging signal of human immunodeficiency virus type 1
    568..931     +  CDS            HIV-1 gag (fragment): gag protein from human immunodeficiency virus 1; gag
   1077..1310    +  misc_feature   RRE: The Rev response element (RRE) of HIV-1 allows for Rev-dependent mRNA export from the nucleus to the cytoplasm.
   1687..1713    +  CDS            Rev (fragment): human immunodeficiency virus 1 (HIV-1) Rev protein; rev; enhances nuclear export of unspliced and incompletely spliced viral mRNAs
   1720..1743    +  promoter       SV40 promoter (fragment): SV40 early promoter
   1744..1815    +  promoter       SV40 promoter (fragment): SV40 enhancer and early promoter
   1839..1974    +  rep_origin     SV40 ori: SV40 origin of replication
   2020..2616    +  CDS            PuroR (fragment): puromycin N-acetyltransferase; pac from Streptomyces; confers resistance to puromycin
   2665..2782    +  misc_feature   cPPT/CTS: central polypurine tract and central termination sequence of HIV-1
   2847..2913    +  CDS            small t antigen (fragment): SV40 (simian virus 40) small t antigen
   2920..4098    +  promoter       EF-1α promoter: strong constitutive promoter for human elongation factor EF-1α
   4119..4136    +  protein_bind   attB1 (fragment): mutant version of attB; core recombination site for the Gateway® BP reaction BP Clonase™
   4142..5428    +  CDS            ACTL6A (sequence withheld): ACL6A_HUMAN - Also known as BAF53, BAF53A, INO80K. Experimental evidence at protein level: Swiss-Prot protein existence level 1. Involved in transcriptional activation and repression of select genes by chromatin remodeling (alteration of DNA-nucleosome topology). Component of SWI/SNF chromatin remodeling complexes that carry out key enzymatic activities, changing chromatin structure by altering DNA-histone contacts within a nucleosome in an ATP-dependent manner. Required for maximal ATPase activity of SMARCA4/BRG1/BAF190A and for association of the SMARCA4/BRG1/BAF190A containing remodeling co
   5431..5454    -  protein_bind   attB2: mutant version of attB; recombination site for the Gateway® BP reaction BP Clonase™
   5462..5503    +  CDS            V5 tag: epitope tag from simian virus 5
   5519..5572    +  promoter       U6 promoter (fragment): RNA polymerase III promoter for human U6 snRNA
   5614..6202    +  misc_feature   WPRE: woodchuck hepatitis virus posttranscriptional regulatory element
   6253..6272    +  misc_feature   cPPT/CTS (fragment): central polypurine tract and central termination sequence of HIV-1
   6274..6507    +  LTR            3' LTR (ΔU3): self-inactivating 3' long terminal repeat (LTR) from HIV-1
   6585..6706    +  polyA_signal   SV40 poly(A) signal: SV40 polyadenylation signal
   6746..6881    +  rep_origin     SV40 ori: SV40 origin of replication
   6902..6920    -  promoter       T7 promoter: promoter for bacteriophage T7 RNA polymerase
   6928..7083    +  CDS            lacZα (fragment): LacZα fragment of β-galactosidase; lacZ fragment
   7088..7516    +  rep_origin     f1 ori (sequence partly withheld): f1 bacteriophage origin of replication; arrow indicates direction of (+) strand synthesis
   7569..7673    +  promoter       AmpR promoter: bla
   7674..8534    +  CDS            AmpR: β-lactamase; bla; confers resistance to ampicillin, carbenicillin, and related antibiotics
   8705..9293    +  rep_origin     ori: high-copy-number ColE1/pMB1/pBR322/pUC origin of replication
   9476..9568    +  CDS            lacI (fragment): lac repressor; lacI; The lac repressor binds to the lac operator to inhibit transcription in E. coli. This inhibition can be relieved by adding lactose or isopropyl-β-D-thiogalactopyranoside (IPTG).
   9581..9602    +  protein_bind   CAP binding site: CAP binding activates transcription in the presence of cAMP. E. coli catabolite activator protein
   9617..9647    +  promoter       lac promoter: promoter for the E. coli lac operon
   9655..9671    +  protein_bind   lac operator: The lac repressor binds to the lac operator to inhibit transcription in E. coli. This inhibition can be relieved by adding lactose or isopropyl-β-D-thiogalactopyranoside (IPTG). lac repressor encoded by lacI
   9716..9734    +  promoter       T3 promoter: promoter for bacteriophage T3 RNA polymerase
>Addgene plasmid #144855 | TFORF3379 | addgene full sequence | sequence record 471177 | Addgene NGS Result
TTAATGTAGTCTTATGCAATACTCTTGTAGTCTTGCAACATGGTAACGATGAGTTAGCAACATGCCTTAC
AAGGAGAGAAAAAGCACCGTGCATGCCGATTGGTGGAAGTAAGGTGGTACGATCGTGCCTTATTAGGAAG
GCAACAGACGGGTCTGACATGGATTGGACGAACCACTGAATTGCCGCATTGCAGAGATATTGTATTTAAG
TGCCTAGCTCGATACATAAACGGGTCTCTCTGGTTAGACCAGATCTGAGCCTGGGAGCTCTCTGGCTAAC
TAGGGAACCCACTGCTTAAGCCTCAATAAAGCTTGCCTTGAGTGCTTCAAGTAGTGTGTGCCCGTCTGTT
GTGTGACTCTGGTAACTAGAGATCCCTCAGACCCTTTTAGTCAGTGTGGAAAATCTCTAGCAGTGGCGCC
CGAACAGGGACTTGAAAGCGAAAGGGAAACCAGAGGAGCTCTCTCGACGCAGGACTCGGCTTGCTGAAGC
GCGCACGGCAAGAGGCGAGGGGCGGCGACTGGTGAGTACGCCAAAAATTTTGACTAGCGGAGGCTAGAAG
GAGAGAGATGGGTGCGAGAGCGTCAGTATTAAGCGGGGGAGAATTAGATCGCGATGGGAAAAAATTCGGT
TAAGGCCAGGGGGAAAGAAAAAATATAAATTAAAACATATAGTATGGGCAAGCAGGGAGCTAGAACGATT
CGCAGTTAATCCTGGCCTGTTAGAAACATCAGAAGGCTGTAGACAAATACTGGGACAGCTACAACCATCC
CTTCAGACAGGATCAGAAGAACTTAGATCATTATATAATACAGTAGCAACCCTCTATTGTGTGCATCAAA
GGATAGAGATAAAAGACACCAAGGAAGCTTTAGACAAGATAGAGGAAGAGCAAAACAAAAGTAAGACCAC
CGCACAGCAAGCGGCCGCTGATCTTCAGACCTGGAGGAGGAGATATGAGGGACAATTGGAGAAGTGAATT
ATATAAATATAAAGTAGTAAAAATTGAACCATTAGGAGTAGCACCCACCAAGGCAAAGAGAAGAGTGGTG
CAGAGAGAAAAAAGAGCAGTGGGAATAGGAGCTTTGTTCCTTGGGTTCTTGGGAGCAGCAGGAAGCACTA
TGGGCGCAGCGTCAATGACGCTGACGGTACAGGCCAGACAATTATTGTCTGGTATAGTGCAGCAGCAGAA
CAATTTGCTGAGGGCTATTGAGGCGCAACAGCATCTGTTGCAACTCACAGTCTGGGGCATCAAGCAGCTC
CAGGCAAGAATCCTGGCTGTGGAAAGATACCTAAAGGATCAACAGCTCCTGGGGATTTGGGGTTGCTCTG
GAAAACTCATTTGCACCACTGCTGTGCCTTGGAATGCTAGTTGGAGTAATAAATCTCTGGAACAGATTTG
GAATCACACGACCTGGATGGAGTGGGACAGAGAAATTAACAATTACACAAGCTTAATACACTCCTTAATT
GAAGAATCGCAAAACCAGCAAGAAAAGAATGAACAAGAATTATTGGAATTAGATAAATGGGCAAGTTTGT
GGAATTGGTTTAACATAACAAATTGGCTGTGGTATATAAAATTATTCATAATGATAGTAGGAGGCTTGGT
AGGTTTAAGAATAGTTTTTGCTGTACTTTCTATAGTGAATAGAGTTAGGCAGGGATATTCACCATTATCG
TTTCAGACCCACCTCCCAACCCCGAGGGGACCCATGCATTGCATCTCAATTAGTCAGCAACCAGGTGTGG
AAAGTCCCCAGGCTCCCCAGCAGGCAGAAGTATGCAAAGCATGCGTCTCAATTAGTCAGCAACCATAGTC
CCGCCCCTAACTCCGCCCATCCCGCCCCTAACTCCGCCCAGTTCCGCCCATTCTCCGCCCCATGGCTGAC
TAATTTTTTTTATTTATGCAGAGGCCGAGGCCGCCTCGGCCTCTGAGCTATTCCAGAAGTAGTGAGGAGG
CTTTTTTGGAGGCCTAGGCTTTTGCAAAAAGCTTTCTAGAGGTACCACCGGAGCTTACCATGACCGAGTA
CAAGCCCACGGTGCGCCTCGCCACCCGCGACGACGTCCCCAGGGCCGTACGCACCCTCGCCGCCGCGTTC
GCCGACTACCCCGCCACGCGCCACACCGTCGATCCGGACCGCCACATCGAGCGGGTCACCGAGCTGCAAG
AACTCTTCCTCACGCGCGTCGGGCTCGACATCGGCAAGGTGTGGGTCGCGGACGACGGCGCCGCCGTGGC
GGTCTGGACCACGCCGGAGAGCGTCGAAGCGGGGGCGGTGTTCGCCGAGATCGGCCCGCGCATGGCCGAG
TTGAGCGGTTCCCGGCTGGCCGCGCAGCAACAGATGGAAGGCCTCCTGGCGCCGCACCGGCCCAAGGAGC
CCGCGTGGTTCCTGGCCACCGTCGGCGTCTCGCCCGACCACCAGGGCAAGGGTCTGGGCAGCGCCGTCGT
GCTCCCCGGAGTGGAGGCGGCCGAGCGCGCCGGGGTGCCCGCCTTCCTGGAGACCTCCGCGCCCCGCAAC
CTCCCCTTCTACGAGCGGCTCGGCTTCACCGTCACCGCCGACGTCGAGGTGCCCGAAGGACCGCGCACCT
GGTGCATGACCCGCAAGCCCGGTGCCAGTTAACGAATTCTAGATCTTGAGACAAATGGCAGTATTCATCC
ACAATTTTAAAAGAAAAGGGGGGATTGGGGGGTACAGTGCAGGGGAAAGAATAGTAGACATAATAGCAAC
AGACATACAAACTAAAGAATTACAAAAACAAATTACAAAAATTCAAAATTTTCGGGTTTATTACAGGGAC
AGCAGAGATCCACTTTGGCGCCGGCTCGAGGCCTGCAGGTGCAAAGATGGATAAAGTTTTAAACAGAGAG
GAATCTTTGCAGCTAATGGACCTTCTAGGTCTTGAAAGGAGTGGGAATTGGCTCCGGTGCCCGTCAGTGG
GCAGAGCGCACATCGCCCACAGTCCCCGAGAAGTTGGGGGGAGGGGTCGGCAATTGAACCGGTGCCTAGA
GAAGGTGGCGCGGGGTAAACTGGGAAAGTGATGTCGTGTACTGGCTCCGCCTTTTTCCCGAGGGTGGGGG
AGAACCGTATATAAGTGCAGTAGTCGCCGTGAACGTTCTTTTTCGCAACGGGTTTGCCGCCAGAACACAG
GTAAGTGCCGTGTGTGGTTCCCGCGGGCCTGGCCTCTTTACGGGTTATGGCCCTTGCGTGCCTTGAATTA
CTTCCACCTGGCTGCAGTACGTGATTCTTGATCCCGAGCTTCGGGTTGGAAGTGGGTGGGAGAGTTCGAG
GCCTTGCGCTTAAGGAGCCCCTTCGCCTCGTGCTTGAGTTGAGGCCTGGCCTGGGCGCTGGGGCCGCCGC
GTGCGAATCTGGTGGCACCTTCGCGCCTGTCTCGCTGCTTTCGATAAGTCTCTAGCCATTTAAAATTTTT
GATGACCTGCTGCGACGCTTTTTTTCTGGCAAGATAGTCTTGTAAATGCGGGCCAAGATCTGCACACTGG
TATTTCGGTTTTTGGGGCCGCGGGCGGCGACGGGGCCCGTGCGTCCCAGCGCACATGTTCGGCGAGGCGG
GGCCTGCGAGCGCGGCCACCGAGAATCGGACGGGGGTAGTCTCAAGCTGGCCGGCCTGCTCTGGTGCCTG
GCCTCGCGCCGCCGTGTATCGCCCCGCCCTGGGCGGCAAGGCTGGCCCGGTCGGCACCAGTTGCGTGAGC
GGAAAGATGGCCGCTTCCCGGCCCTGCTGCAGGGAGCTCAAAATGGAGGACGCGGCGCTCGGGAGAGCGG
GCGGGTGAGTCACCCACACAAAGGAAAAGGGCCTTTCCGTCCTCAGCCGTCGCTTCATGTGACTCCACGG
AGTACCGGGCGCCGTCCAGGCACCTCGATTAGTTCTCGAGCTTTTGGAGTACGTCGTCTTTAGGTTGGGG
GGAGGGGTTTTATGCGATGGAGTTTCCCCACACTGAGTGGGTGGAGACTGAAGTTAGGCCAGCTTGGCAC
TTGATGTAATTCTCCTTGGAATTTGCCCTTTTTGAGTTTGGATCTTGGTTCATTCTCAAGCCTCAGACAG
TGGTTCAAAGTTTTTTTCTTCCATTTCAGGTGTCGTGAGGCTAGCATCGATTGATCAACAAGTTTGTACA
AAAAAGTTGGC
[1287 nt withheld, positions 4142-5428]
TGCCCAACTTTCTTGTACAAAGTGGTTGATATCGGTAAGCCTATCCCTAACCCTCTCCTCGGTCTCGATT
CTACGTAGTAATGAACTAGTCCGTAACTTGAAAGTATTTCGATTTCTTGGCTTTATATATCTTGTGGAAA
GGACGACTGACAGTACAGCGTCAGTCATTAACGCGTTAAGTCGACAATCAACCTCTGGATTACAAAATTT
GTGAAAGATTGACTGGTATTCTTAACTATGTTGCTCCTTTTACGCTATGTGGATACGCTGCTTTAATGCC
TTTGTATCATGCTATTGCTTCCCGTATGGCTTTCATTTTCTCCTCCTTGTATAAATCCTGGTTGCTGTCT
CTTTATGAGGAGTTGTGGCCCGTTGTCAGGCAACGTGGCGTGGTGTGCACTGTGTTTGCTGACGCAACCC
CCACTGGTTGGGGCATTGCCACCACCTGTCAGCTCCTTTCCGGGACTTTCGCTTTCCCCCTCCCTATTGC
CACGGCGGAACTCATCGCCGCCTGCCTTGCCCGCTGCTGGACAGGGGCTCGGCTGTTGGGCACTGACAAT
TCCGTGGTGTTGTCGGGGAAATCATCGTCCTTTCCTTGGCTGCTCGCCTGTGTTGCCACCTGGATTCTGC
GCGGGACGTCCTTCTGCTACGTCCCTTCGGCCCTCAATCCAGCGGACCTTCCTTCCCGCGGCCTGCTGCC
GGCTCTGCGGCCTCTTCCGCGTCTTCGCCTTCGCCCTCAGACGAGTCGGATCTCCCTTTGGGCCGCCTCC
CCGCGTCGACTTTAAGACCAATGACTTACAAGGCAGCTGTAGATCTTAGCCACTTTTTAAAAGAAAAGGG
GGGACTGGAAGGGCTAATTCACTCCCAACGAAGACAAGATCTGCTTTTTGCTTGTACTGGGTCTCTCTGG
TTAGACCAGATCTGAGCCTGGGAGCTCTCTGGCTAACTAGGGAACCCACTGCTTAAGCCTCAATAAAGCT
TGCCTTGAGTGCTTCAAGTAGTGTGTGCCCGTCTGTTGTGTGACTCTGGTAACTAGAGATCCCTCAGACC
CTTTTAGTCAGTGTGGAAAATCTCTAGCAGTACGTATAGTAGTTCATGTCATCTTATTATTCAGTATTTA
TAACTTGCAAAGAAATGAATATCAGAGAGTGAGAGGAACTTGTTTATTGCAGCTTATAATGGTTACAAAT
AAAGCAATAGCATCACAAATTTCACAAATAAAGCATTTTTTTCACTGCATTCTAGTTGTGGTTTGTCCAA
ACTCATCAATGTATCTTATCATGTCTGGCTCTAGCTATCCCGCCCCTAACTCCGCCCATCCCGCCCCTAA
CTCCGCCCAGTTCCGCCCATTCTCCGCCCCATGGCTGACTAATTTTTTTTATTTATGCAGAGGCCGAGGC
CGCCTCGGCCTCTGAGCTATTCCAGAAGTAGTGAGGAGGCTTTTTTGGAGGCCTAGGGACGTACCCAATT
CGCCCTATAGTGAGTCGTATTACGCGCGCTCACTGGCCGTCGTTTTACAACGTCGTGACTGGGAAAACCC
TGGCGTTACCCAACTTAATCGCCTTGCAGCACATCCCCCTTTCGCCAGCTGGCGTAATAGCGAAGAGGCC
CGCACCGATCGCCCTTCCCAACAGTTGCGCAGCCTGAATGGCGAATGGG
[124 nt withheld, positions 7088-7211]
C
[91 nt withheld, positions 7213-7303]
A
[49 nt withheld, positions 7305-7353]
CCTTTGACGTTGGAGTCCACGTTCTTT
[37 nt withheld, positions 7381-7417]
ACCCTATCTCGGTCTATTCTTTTGATTTATAAGGGATTTTGCCGATTTCGGCCTATTGGTTAAAAAATGA
GCTGATTTAACAAAAATTTAACGCGAATTTTAACAAAATATTAACGCTTACAATTTAGGTGGCACTTTTC
GGGGAAATGTGCGCGGAACCCCTATTTGTTTATTTTTCTAAATACATTCAAATATGTATCCGCTCATGAG
ACAATAACCCTGATAAATGCTTCAATAATATTGAAAAAGGAAGAGTATGAGTATTCAACATTTCCGTGTC
GCCCTTATTCCCTTTTTTGCGGCATTTTGCCTTCCTGTTTTTGCTCACCCAGAAACGCTGGTGAAAGTAA
AAGATGCTGAAGATCAGTTGGGTGCACGAGTGGGTTACATCGAACTGGATCTCAACAGCGGTAAGATCCT
TGAGAGTTTTCGCCCCGAAGAACGTTTTCCAATGATGAGCACTTTTAAAGTTCTGCTATGTGGCGCGGTA
TTATCCCGTATTGACGCCGGGCAAGAGCAACTCGGTCGCCGCATACACTATTCTCAGAATGACTTGGTTG
AGTACTCACCAGTCACAGAAAAGCATCTTACGGATGGCATGACAGTAAGAGAATTATGCAGTGCTGCCAT
AACCATGAGTGATAACACTGCGGCCAACTTACTTCTGACAACGATCGGAGGACCGAAGGAGCTAACCGCT
TTTTTGCACAACATGGGGGATCATGTAACTCGCCTTGATCGTTGGGAACCGGAGCTGAATGAAGCCATAC
CAAACGACGAGCGTGACACCACGATGCCTGTAGCAATGGCAACAACGTTGCGCAAACTATTAACTGGCGA
ACTACTTACTCTAGCTTCCCGGCAACAATTAATAGACTGGATGGAGGCGGATAAAGTTGCAGGACCACTT
CTGCGCTCGGCCCTTCCGGCTGGCTGGTTTATTGCTGATAAATCTGGAGCCGGTGAGCGTGGGTCTCGCG
GTATCATTGCAGCACTGGGGCCAGATGGTAAGCCCTCCCGTATCGTAGTTATCTACACGACGGGGAGTCA
GGCAACTATGGATGAACGAAATAGACAGATCGCTGAGATAGGTGCCTCACTGATTAAGCATTGGTAACTG
TCAGACCAAGTTTACTCATATATACTTTAGATTGATTTAAAACTTCATTTTTAATTTAAAAGGATCTAGG
TGAAGATCCTTTTTGATAATCTCATGACCAAAATCCCTTAACGTGAGTTTTCGTTCCACTGAGCGTCAGA
CCCCGTAGAAAAGATCAAAGGATCTTCTTGAGATCCTTTTTTTCTGCGCGTAATCTGCTGCTTGCAAACA
AAAAAACCACCGCTACCAGCGGTGGTTTGTTTGCCGGATCAAGAGCTACCAACTCTTTTTCCGAAGGTAA
CTGGCTTCAGCAGAGCGCAGATACCAAATACTGTTCTTCTAGTGTAGCCGTAGTTAGGCCACCACTTCAA
GAACTCTGTAGCACCGCCTACATACCTCGCTCTGCTAATCCTGTTACCAGTGGCTGCTGCCAGTGGCGAT
AAGTCGTGTCTTACCGGGTTGGACTCAAGACGATAGTTACCGGATAAGGCGCAGCGGTCGGGCTGAACGG
GGGGTTCGTGCACACAGCCCAGCTTGGAGCGAACGACCTACACCGAACTGAGATACCTACAGCGTGAGCT
ATGAGAAAGCGCCACGCTTCCCGAAGGGAGAAAGGCGGACAGGTATCCGGTAAGCGGCAGGGTCGGAACA
GGAGAGCGCACGAGGGAGCTTCCAGGGGGAAACGCCTGGTATCTTTATAGTCCTGTCGGGTTTCGCCACC
TCTGACTTGAGCGTCGATTTTTGTGATGCTCGTCAGGGGGGCGGAGCCTATGGAAAAACGCCAGCAACGC
GGCCTTTTTACGGTTCCTGGCCTTTTGCTGGCCTTTTGCTCACATGTTCTTTCCTGCGTTATCCCCTGAT
TCTGTGGATAACCGTATTACCGCCTTTGAGTGAGCTGATACCGCTCGCCGCAGCCGAACGACCGAGCGCA
GCGAGTCAGTGAGCGAGGAAGCGGAAGAGCGCCCAATACGCAAACCGCCTCTCCCCGCGCGTTGGCCGAT
TCATTAATGCAGCTGGCACGACAGGTTTCCCGACTGGAAAGCGGGCAGTGAGCGCAACGCAATTAATGTG
AGTTAGCTCACTCATTAGGCACCCCAGGCTTTACACTTTATGCTTCCGGCTCGTATGTTGTGTGGAATTG
TGAGCGGATAACAATTTCACACAGGAAACAGCTATGACCATGATTACGCCAAGCGCGCAATTAACCCTCA
CTAAAGGGAACAAAAGCTGGAGCTGCAAGC
