>Addgene plasmid #144855 | TFORF3379 | depositor partial sequence | sequence record 286680 | Insert
ATCGATTGATCAACAAGTTTGTACAAAAAAGTTGGC
[1287 nt withheld, positions 37-1323]
TGCCCAACTTTCTTGTACAAAGTGGTTGATATCGGTAAGCCTATCCCTAACCCTCTCCTCGGTCTCGATT
CTACGTAGTAATGAACTAGTCCGTAACTTGAAAGTATTTCGATTTCTTGGCTTTATATATCTTGTGGAAA
GGACGACTGACAGTACAGCGTCAGTCATTA
