>Addgene plasmid #144855 | TFORF3379 | depositor partial sequence | sequence record 286681 | Barcode
CTGACAGTACAGCGTCAGTCATTA
